>Addgene plasmid #132722 | pYZ_3WJrep_N20_switch | addgene full sequence | sequence record 263370 | Addgene NGS Result
GGGATGAATGATATACACTTGTTATAGTTATGAACAGAGGAGACATAACATGAACAAGCACGAATTGACT
ACACTAAACCTGGCGGCAGCGCAAAAGATGCGTAAAGGAGAAGAACTTTTCACTGGAGTTGTCCCAATTC
TTGTTGAATTAGATGGTGATGTTAATGGGCACAAATTTTCTGTCAGTGGAGAGGGTGAAGGTGATGCAAC
ATACGGAAAACTTACCCTTAAATTTATTTGCACTACTGGAAAACTACCTGTTCCGTGGCCAACACTTGTC
ACTACTTTCGGTTATGGTGTTCAATGCTTTGCGAGATACCCAGATCACATGAAACAGCATGACTTTTTCA
AGAGTGCCATGCCCGAAGGTTACGTACAGGAAAGAACTATATTTTTCAAAGATGACGGGAACTACAAGAC
ACGTGCTGAAGTCAAGTTTGAAGGTGATACCCTTGTTAATAGAATCGAGTTAAAAGGTATTGATTTTAAA
GAAGATGGAAACATTCTTGGACACAAATTGGAATACAACTATAACTCACACAATGTATACATCATGGCAG
ACAAACAAAAGAATGGAATCAAAGTTAACTTCAAAATTAGACACAACATTGAAGATGGAAGCGTTCAACT
AGCAGACCATTATCAACAAAATACTCCGATTGGCGATGGCCCTGTCCTTTTACCAGACAACCATTACCTG
TCCACACAATCTGCCCTTTCGAAAGATCCCAACGAAAAGAGAGACCACATGGTCCTTCTTGAGTTTGTAA
CCGCTGCTGGGATTACACATGGCATGGATGAACTATACAAAAGGCCTGCAGCAAACGACGAAAACTACGC
TGCATCAGTTTAATAAGATAAACCAGAGCGGCACGGCAAGCAGAGTATACGAGATTCGGTAGCCACCGCT
GAGCAATAACTAGCATAACCCCTTGGGGCCTCTAAACGGGTCTTGAGGGGTTTTTTGCTGAAACCTCAGG
CATTTGAGAAGCACACGGTCACACTGCTTCCGGTAGTCAATAAACCGGTAAACCAGCAATAGACATAAGC
GGCTATTTAACGACCCTGCCCTGAACCGACGACAAGCTGACGACCGGGTCTCCGCAAGTGGCACTTTTCG
GGGAAATGTGCGCGGAACCCCTATTTGTTTATTTTTCTAAATACATTCAAATATGTATCCGCTCATGAAT
TAATTCTTAGAAAAACTCATCGAGCATCAAATGAAACTGCAATTTATTCATATCAGGATTATCAATACCA
TATTTTTGAAAAAGCCGTTTCTGTAATGAAGGAGAAAACTCACCGAGGCAGTTCCATAGGATGGCAAGAT
CCTGGTATCGGTCTGCGATTCCGACTCGTCCAACATCAATACAACCTATTAATTTCCCCTCGTCAAAAAT
AAGGTTATCAAGTGAGAAATCACCATGAGTGACGACTGAATCCGGTGAGAATGGCAAAAGTTTATGCATT
TCTTTCCAGACTTGTTCAACAGGCCAGCCATTACGCTCGTCATCAAAATCACTCGCATCAACCAAACCGT
TATTCATTCGTGATTGCGCCTGAGCGAGACGAAATACGCGGTCGCTGTTAAAAGGACAATTACAAACAGG
AATCGAATGCAACCGGCGCAGGAACACTGCCAGCGCATCAACAATATTTTCACCTGAATCAGGATATTCT
TCTAATACCTGGAATGCTGTTTTCCCGGGGATCGCAGTGGTGAGTAACCATGCATCATCAGGAGTACGGA
TAAAATGCTTGATGGTCGGAAGAGGCATAAATTCCGTCAGCCAGTTTAGTCTGACCATCTCATCTGTAAC
ATCATTGGCAACGCTACCTTTGCCATGTTTCAGAAACAACTCTGGCGCATCGGGCTTCCCATACAATCGA
TAGATTGTCGCACCTGATTGCCCGACATTATCGCGAGCCCATTTATACCCATATAAATCAGCATCCATGT
TGGAATTTAATCGCGGCCTAGAGCAAGACGTTTCCCGTTGAATATGGCTCATACTCTTCCTTTTTCAATA
TTATTGAAGCATTTATCAGGGTTATTGTCTCATGAGCGGATACATATTTGAATGTATTTAGAAAAATAAA
CAAATAGGCATGCTAGCGCAGAAACGTCCTAGAAGATGCCAGGAGGATACTTAGCAGAGAGACAATAAGG
CCGGAGCGAAGCCGTTTTTCCATAGGCTCCGCCCCCCTGACGAACATCACGAAATCTGACGCTCAAATCA
GTGGTGGCGAAACCCGACAGGACTATAAAGATACCAGGCGTTTCCCCCTGATGGCTCCCTCTTGCGCTCT
CCTGTTCCCGTCCTGCGGCGTCCGTGTTGTGGTGGAGGCTTTACCCAAATCACCACGTCCCGTTCCGTGT
AGACAGTTCGCTCCAAGCTGGGCTGTGTGCAAGAACCCCCCGTTCAGCCCGACTGCTGCGCCTTATCCGG
TAACTATCATCTTGAGTCCAACCCGGAAAGACACGACAAAACGCCACTGGCAGCAGCCATTGGTAACTGA
GAATTAGTGGATTTAGATATCGAGAGTCTTGAAGTGGTGGCCTAACAGAGGCTACACTGAAAGGACAGTA
TTTGGTATCTGCGCTCCACTAAAGCCAGTTACCAGGTTAAGCAGTTCCCCAACTGACTTAACCTTCGATC
AAACCGCCTCCCCAGGCGGTTTTTTCGTTTACAGAGCAGGAGATTACGACGATCGTAAAAGGATCTCAAG
AAGATCCTTTACGGATTCCCGACACCATCACTCTAGATTTCAGTGCAATTTATCTCTTCAAATGTAGCAC
CTGAAGTCAGCCCCATACGATATAAGTTGTAATTCTCATGTTAGTCATGCCCCGCGCCCACCGGAAGGAG
CTGACTGGGTTGAAGGCTCTCAAGGGCATCGGTCGAGATCCCGGTGCCTAATGAGTGAGCTAACTTACAT
TAATTGCGTTGCGCTCACTGCCCGCTTTCCAGTCGGGAAACCTGTCGTGCCAGCTGCATTAATGAATCGG
CCAACGCGCGGGGAGAGGCGGTTTGCGTATTGGGCGCCAGGGTGGTTTTTCTTTTCACCAGTGAGACGGG
CAACAGCTGATTGCCCTTCACCGCCTGGCCCTGAGAGAGTTGCAGCAAGCGGTCCACGCTGGTTTGCCCC
AGCAGGCGAAAATCCTGTTTGATGGTGGTTAACGGCGGGATATAACATGAGCTGTCTTCGGTATCGTCGT
ATCCCACTACCGAGATGTCCGCACCAACGCGCAGCCCGGACTCGGTAATGGCGCGCATTGCGCCCAGCGC
CATCTGATCGTTGGCAACCAGCATCGCAGTGGGAACGATGCCCTCATTCAGCATTTGCATGGTTTGTTGA
AAACCGGACATGGCACTCCAGTCGCCTTCCCGTTCCGCTATCGGCTGAATTTGATTGCGAGTGAGATATT
TATGCCAGCCAGCCAGACGCAGACGCGCCGAGACAGAACTTAATGGGCCCGCTAACAGCGCGATTTGCTG
GTGACCCAATGCGACCAGATGCTCCACGCCCAGTCGCGTACCGTCTTCATGGGAGAAAATAATACTGTTG
ATGGGTGTCTGGTCAGAGACATCAAGAAATAACGCCGGAACATTAGTGCAGGCAGCTTCCACAGCAATGG
CATCCTGGTCATCCAGCGGATAGTTAATGATCAGCCCACTGACGCGTTGCGCGAGAAGATTGTGCACCGC
CGCTTTACAGGCTTCGACGCCGCTTCGTTCTACCATCGACACCACCACGCTGGCACCCAGTTGATCGGCG
CGAGATTTAATCGCCGCGACAATTTGCGACGGCGCGTGCAGGGCCAGACTGGAGGTGGCAACGCCAATCA
GCAACGACTGTTTGCCCGCCAGTTGTTGTGCCACGCGGTTGGGAATGTAATTCAGCTCCGCCATCGCCGC
TTCCACTTTTTCCCGCGTTTTCGCAGAAACGTGGCTGGCCTGGTTCACCACGCGGGAAACGGTCTGATAA
GAGACACCGGCATACTCTGCGACATCGTATAACGTTACTGGTTTCACATTCACCACCCTGAATTGACTCT
CTTCCGGGCGCTATCATGCCATACCGCGAAAGGTTTTGCGCCATTCGATGGTGTCCGGGATCTCGACGCT
CTCCCTTATGGCCGGGTTTAGAAATCTGAAGCTCTAGAGAGCGCTAATACGACTCACTATA
Features (pLannotate 1.2.2; 12 found; start..end, strand, type, name):
     98..811     +  CDS            hfriFP: hfriFP is a fluorescent protein published in 2013, derived from Herbaspirillum frisingense.
    821..841     +  CDS            ssrA tag (LVA) (fragment): C-terminal peptide that mediates degradation in bacteria through the ClpXP and ClpAP proteases (McGinness et al., 2006) mutant LVA variant that confers accelerated degradation under some conditions (Andersen et al., 1998)
    920..967     +  terminator     T7 terminator: transcription terminator for bacteriophage T7 RNA polymerase
   1131..1188    +  promoter       AmpR promoter (fragment): bla
   1197..2012    -  CDS            KanR: aminoglycoside phosphotransferase; aph(3')-Ia; confers resistance to kanamycin in bacteria or G418 (Geneticin®) in eukaryotes
   2013..2104    -  promoter       AmpR promoter: bla
   2122..2757    -  rep_origin     ColA ori: Plasmids containing the ColA origin of replication can be propagated in E. coli cells that contain additional plasmids with compatible origins.
   2842..2906    -  CDS            TcR (fragment): tetracycline efflux protein; tet; confers resistance to tetracycline
   2921..2942    -  protein_bind   CAP binding site: CAP binding activates transcription in the presence of cAMP. E. coli catabolite activator protein
   2955..4037    -  CDS            lacI: lac repressor; lacI; The lac repressor binds to the lac operator to inhibit transcription in E. coli. This inhibition can be relieved by adding lactose or isopropyl-β-D-thiogalactopyranoside (IPTG).
   4038..4115    -  promoter       lacI promoter: lacI
   4175..2       +  promoter       T7 promoter (across the origin): promoter for bacteriophage T7 RNA polymerase
