[The description below was written by a language model from this plasmid's Addgene catalogue record and pLannotate feature annotations shown in this document.]
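Description:
pYZ_3WJrep_N20_switch is a bacterial expression plasmid built on the pCOLADuet backbone, carrying a synthetic riboregulator "switch" RNA fused to a fluorescent reporter. It replicates from the ColA origin, which is compatible with other common origin classes, so it can be maintained in E. coli alongside additional plasmids. It is selected with kanamycin through an aph(3')-Ia resistance gene. The backbone also supplies lacI under its own promoter. The record lists the plasmid as high copy.

The roughly 1 kb insert, assembled by Gibson cloning, is a single T7 transcription unit. A T7 promoter spans the sequence origin, followed by a short untranslated region of about 95 nt that is not annotated and presumably holds the index 20 three-way junction (3WJ) repressor switch sequence. Next come the reporter open reading frame and a T7 terminator. The depositor states that the output gene is GFPmut3b with an ASV degradation tag. The automated annotation labels the reporter as "hfriFP" and the tag as a fragment of the LVA ssrA variant, and these are best read as nearest-match calls for that GFP and its ssrA-type tag. The tag directs the protein to ClpXP/ClpAP proteolysis, shortening reporter half-life so that fluorescence tracks current translation rather than accumulated protein.

In this design class, the switch RNA permits translation of the downstream reporter by default, and binding of a cognate trigger RNA represses it, so loss of GFP signal reports trigger recognition. Transcription requires a host supplying T7 RNA polymerase. The plasmid belongs to a library of de novo-designed translation-repressing riboregulators used to characterise switch performance and build multi-input logic in cells. The trigger RNA is not encoded on this plasmid.
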