Addgene plasmid #132722: pYZ_3WJrep_N20_switch
Purpose: T7 RNAP-driven expression of 3WJ repressor index 20 switch RNA with a GFP-ASV reporter
Depositing lab: Alexander Green & Peng Yin. Depositing organization: Arizona State University. Publication: De novo-designed translation-repressing riboregulators for multi-input cellular logic. Kim J, Zhou Y, Carlson PD, Teichmann M, Chaudhary S, Simmel FC, Silver PA, Collins JJ, Lucks JB, Yin P, Green AA. Nat Chem Biol. 2019 Dec;15(12):1173-1182. doi: 10.1038/s41589-019-0388-1. Epub 2019 Nov 4. PubMed 31686032.
Backbone
  Vector backbone: pCOLAduet
  Backbone size w/o insert (bp): 3224
  Vector type: Bacterial Expression
Growth in bacteria
  Bacterial resistance: Kanamycin, 50 μg/mL
  Growth temperature: 37°C
  Growth strain: DH5alpha
  Copy number: High Copy
Gene/Insert
  Gene/Insert name: 3WJ_N20_switch
  Species: Synthetic
  Insert size (bp): 967
  Cloning method: Gibson Cloning
  Sequencing primers: 5′ CGTTACTGGTTTCACATTCACCACCC
Terms and licenses: Academic/Nonprofit Terms; Industry Terms: Not Available to Industry
Depositor comments: The output gene is GFPmut3b with an ASV degradation tag. Please visit https://www.biorxiv.org/content/10.1101/501783v1 for bioRxiv preprint.
How to cite: pYZ_3WJrep_N20_switch was a gift from Alexander Green & Peng Yin (Addgene plasmid # 132722 ; http://n2t.net/addgene:132722 ; RRID:Addgene_132722)
