>Addgene plasmid #132722 | pYZ_3WJrep_N20_switch | depositor partial sequence | sequence record 255201 | 3WJ repressor switch N20
GGGATGAATGATATACACTTGTTATAGTTATGAACAGAGGAGACATAACATGAACAAGCACGAATTGACT
ACACTAAACCTGGCGGCAGCGCAAAAG
