>Addgene plasmid #132722 | pYZ_3WJrep_N20_switch | depositor partial sequence | sequence record 255202 | GFPmut3b-ASV-T7_terminator
ATGCGTAAAGGAGAAGAACTTTTCACTGGAGTTGTCCCAATTCTTGTTGAATTAGATGGTGATGTTAATG
GGCACAAATTTTCTGTCAGTGGAGAGGGTGAAGGTGATGCAACATACGGAAAACTTACCCTTAAATTTAT
TTGCACTACTGGAAAACTACCTGTTCCGTGGCCAACACTTGTCACTACTTTCGGTTATGGTGTTCAATGC
TTTGCGAGATACCCAGATCACATGAAACAGCATGACTTTTTCAAGAGTGCCATGCCCGAAGGTTACGTAC
AGGAAAGAACTATATTTTTCAAAGATGACGGGAACTACAAGACACGTGCTGAAGTCAAGTTTGAAGGTGA
TACCCTTGTTAATAGAATCGAGTTAAAAGGTATTGATTTTAAAGAAGATGGAAACATTCTTGGACACAAA
TTGGAATACAACTATAACTCACACAATGTATACATCATGGCAGACAAACAAAAGAATGGAATCAAAGTTA
ACTTCAAAATTAGACACAACATTGAAGATGGAAGCGTTCAACTAGCAGACCATTATCAACAAAATACTCC
GATTGGCGATGGCCCTGTCCTTTTACCAGACAACCATTACCTGTCCACACAATCTGCCCTTTCGAAAGAT
CCCAACGAAAAGAGAGACCACATGGTCCTTCTTGAGTTTGTAACCGCTGCTGGGATTACACATGGCATGG
ATGAACTATACAAAAGGCCTGCAGCAAACGACGAAAACTACGCTGCATCAGTTTAATAAGATAAACCAGA
GCGGCACGGCAAGCAGAGTATACGAGATTCGGTAGCCACCGCTGAGCAATAACTAGCATAACCCCTTGGG
GCCTCTAAACGGGTCTTGAGGGGTTTTTTG
